Addgene plasmid #152757: pGBW-m4134455
Purpose: Mammalian expression plasmid for SARS-CoV-2 RNA-dependent RNA polymerase
Depositing lab: Ginkgo Bioworks & Benjie Chen. Depositing organization: Ginkgo Bioworks.
Backbone
  Vector backbone: pTwist_CMV_Hygro_6
  Backbone size w/o insert (bp): 6525
  Vector type: Mammalian Expression
  Selectable markers: Hygromycin
Growth in bacteria
  Bacterial resistance: Ampicillin, 100 μg/mL
  Growth temperature: 37°C
  Growth strain: DH5alpha
  Copy number: High Copy
Gene/Insert
  Gene/Insert name: SARS-CoV-2 RNA-dependent RNA polymerase
  Species: Severe acute respiratory syndrome coronavirus 2
  Insert size (bp): 2789
  Mutation: wt
  Entrez Gene: ORF1ab (a.k.a. GU280_gp01)
  Promoter: CMV
  Tag / fusion protein: Cleavable TEV;V5 (C terminal on backbone)
  Cloning method: Unknown
Resource information
  A portion of this plasmid was derived from a plasmid made by: GinkgoBioworks
Depositor comments: NCBI reference sequence: YP_009725307.1
How to cite: pGBW-m4134455 was a gift from Ginkgo Bioworks & Benjie Chen (Addgene plasmid # 152757 ; http://n2t.net/addgene:152757 ; RRID:Addgene_152757)
