[The description below was written by a language model from this plasmid's Addgene catalogue record and pLannotate feature annotations shown in this document.]
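Description:
pGBW-m4134455 is a mammalian expression plasmid built on the pTwist_CMV_Hygro_6 backbone for producing the SARS-CoV-2 RNA-dependent RNA polymerase, a mature product of the viral ORF1ab replicase polyprotein. The full depositor sequence is about 9.4 kb, consistent with a roughly 6.5 kb backbone carrying a roughly 2.8 kb wild-type insert. It is maintained in E. coli as a high-copy plasmid through a ColE1/pUC-type origin and selected with ampicillin via a complete AmpR (β-lactamase) gene. A short additional β-lactamase fragment is also annotated and appears to be a backbone remnant.

The polymerase coding sequence is driven by the human cytomegalovirus immediate-early enhancer and promoter, and an SV40 polyadenylation signal lies downstream. In the feature table the insert appears as a replicase polyprotein (R1AB_SARS2) fragment spanning the numbering origin. The generic polyprotein annotation text attached to it mentions the 2'-O-methyltransferase, but that describes a different part of the parent entry, not this insert. According to the catalogue fields, the protein carries a backbone-encoded C-terminal V5 epitope preceded by a TEV protease site, allowing detection or capture and subsequent tag removal. These small elements were not picked up by the automated annotation.

A separate cassette expresses hygromycin B phosphotransferase from the human ubiquitin C promoter with a synthetic poly(A) signal, giving hygromycin selection of transfected mammalian cells. β-globin insulator elements and bacterial T7 and rrnG terminators flank the units, presumably to limit transcriptional read-through and interference. The record supports use for transient or hygromycin-selected expression of tagged polymerase in mammalian cells, but it does not state specific downstream applications.
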