Features (pLannotate 1.2.2; 19 found; start..end, strand, type, name):
   2929..3050    -  polyA_signal   SV40 poly(A) signal: SV40 polyadenylation signal
   3073..3142    -  CDS            large T antigen (fragment): large T antigen from SV40 (simian virus 40)
   3165..3211    +  terminator     T7 terminator: transcription terminator for bacteriophage T7 RNA polymerase
   3241..3377    +  terminator     rrnG terminator: transcription terminator from the E. coli ribosomal RNA rrnG operon (Albrechtsen et al., 1991)
   3422..3493    +  misc_feature   3' β-globin insulator: insulator downstream of the human β-globin locus (Farrell et al., 2002)
   3719..4307    -  rep_origin     ori: high-copy-number ColE1/pMB1/pBR322/pUC origin of replication
   4479..4543    -  CDS            bla(M) (fragment): β-lactamase lacking the signal sequence; bla(M); allows cytosolic expression of β-lactamase
   4807..6016    +  promoter       UbC promoter: human ubiquitin C promoter
   6026..7047    +  CDS            HygR (fragment): hygromycin B phosphotransferase confers resistance to hygromycin
   7075..7123    +  polyA_signal   poly(A) signal: synthetic polyadenylation signal
   7389..8249    +  CDS            AmpR: β-lactamase; bla; confers resistance to ampicillin, carbenicillin, and related antibiotics
   8262..8398    +  terminator     rrnG terminator: transcription terminator from the E. coli ribosomal RNA rrnG operon (Albrechtsen et al., 1991)
   8543..8614    +  misc_feature   5' β-globin insulator: insulator upstream of the human β-globin locus (Farrell et al., 2002)
   8619..8665    -  terminator     T7 terminator: transcription terminator for bacteriophage T7 RNA polymerase
   8683..8731    -  polyA_signal   poly(A) signal: synthetic polyadenylation signal
   8812..9115    +  enhancer       CMV enhancer: human cytomegalovirus immediate early enhancer
   9188..9205    -  promoter       CMV promoter (fragment): human cytomegalovirus (CMV) immediate early promoter
   9268..9319    +  promoter       CMVd2 promoter: truncated human cytomegalovirus (CMV) immediate early promoter that yields moderately reduced expression relative to the full-length promoter
   9289..2800    +  CDS            rep (fragment) (across the origin): R1AB_SARS2 - Experimental evidence at protein level: Swiss-Prot protein existence level 1. [2'-O-methyltransferase]: Methyltransferase that mediates mRNA cap 2'-O-ribose methylation to the 5'-cap structure of viral mRNAs. N7-methyl guanosine cap is a prerequisite for binding of nsp16. Therefore plays an essential role in viral mRNAs cap methylation which is essential to evade immune system. From Severe acute respiratory syndrome coronavirus 2 (2019-nCoV) (SARS-CoV-2).
>Addgene plasmid #152757 | pGBW-m4134455 | depositor full sequence | sequence record 295769 | Full Sequence
CACCATGGCTGATGCACAATCGTTTTTAAACCGGGTTTGCGGTGTAAGTGCAGCCCGTCTTACACCGTGC
GGCACAGGCACTAGTACTGATGTCGTATACAGGGCTTTTGACATCTACAATGATAAAGTAGCTGGTTTTG
CTAAATTCCTAAAAACTAATTGTTGTCGCTTCCAAGAAAAGGACGAAGATGACAATTTAATTGATTCTTA
CTTTGTAGTTAAGAGACACACTTTCTCTAACTACCAACATGAAGAAACAATTTATAATTTACTTAAGGAT
TGTCCAGCTGTTGCTAAACATGACTTCTTTAAGTTTAGAATAGACGGTGACATGGTACCACATATATCAC
GTCAACGTCTTACTAAATACACAATGGCAGACCTCGTCTATGCTTTAAGGCATTTTGATGAAGGTAATTG
TGACACATTAAAAGAAATACTTGTCACATACAATTGTTGTGATGATGATTATTTCAATAAAAAGGACTGG
TATGATTTTGTAGAAAACCCAGATATATTACGCGTATACGCCAACTTAGGTGAACGTGTACGCCAAGCTT
TGTTAAAAACAGTACAATTCTGTGATGCCATGCGAAATGCTGGTATTGTTGGTGTACTGACATTAGATAA
TCAAGATCTCAATGGTAACTGGTATGATTTCGGTGATTTCATACAAACCACGCCAGGTAGTGGAGTTCCT
GTTGTAGATTCTTATTATTCATTGTTAATGCCTATATTAACCTTGACCAGGGCTTTAACTGCAGAGTCAC
ATGTTGACACTGACTTAACAAAGCCTTACATTAAGTGGGATTTGTTAAAATATGACTTCACGGAAGAGAG
GTTAAAACTCTTTGACCGTTATTTTAAATATTGGGATCAGACATACCACCCAAATTGTGTTAACTGTTTG
GATGACAGATGCATTCTGCATTGTGCAAACTTTAATGTTTTATTCTCTACAGTGTTCCCACCTACAAGTT
TTGGACCACTAGTGAGAAAAATATTTGTTGATGGTGTTCCATTTGTAGTTTCAACTGGATACCACTTCAG
AGAGCTAGGTGTTGTACATAATCAGGATGTAAACTTACATAGCTCTAGACTTAGTTTTAAGGAATTACTT
GTGTATGCTGCTGACCCTGCTATGCACGCTGCTTCTGGTAATCTATTACTAGATAAACGCACTACGTGCT
TTTCAGTAGCTGCACTTACTAACAATGTTGCTTTTCAAACTGTCAAACCCGGTAATTTTAACAAAGACTT
CTATGACTTTGCTGTGTCTAAGGGTTTCTTTAAGGAAGGAAGTTCTGTTGAATTAAAACACTTCTTCTTT
GCTCAGGATGGTAATGCTGCTATCAGCGATTATGACTACTATCGTTATAATCTACCAACAATGTGTGATA
TCAGACAACTACTATTTGTAGTTGAAGTTGTTGATAAGTACTTTGATTGTTACGATGGTGGCTGTATTAA
TGCTAACCAAGTCATCGTCAACAACCTAGACAAATCAGCTGGTTTTCCATTTAATAAATGGGGTAAGGCT
AGACTTTATTATGATTCAATGAGTTATGAGGATCAAGATGCACTTTTCGCATATACAAAACGTAATGTCA
TCCCTACTATAACTCAAATGAATCTTAAGTATGCCATTAGTGCAAAGAATAGAGCTCGCACCGTAGCTGG
TGTCTCTATCTGTAGTACTATGACCAATAGACAGTTTCATCAAAAATTATTGAAATCAATAGCCGCCACT
AGAGGAGCTACTGTAGTAATTGGAACAAGCAAATTCTATGGTGGTTGGCACAACATGTTAAAAACTGTTT
ATAGTGATGTAGAAAACCCTCACCTTATGGGTTGGGATTATCCTAAATGTGATAGAGCCATGCCTAACAT
GCTTAGAATTATGGCCTCACTTGTTCTTGCTCGCAAACATACAACGTGTTGTAGCTTGTCACACCGTTTC
TATAGATTAGCTAATGAGTGTGCTCAAGTATTGAGTGAAATGGTCATGTGTGGCGGTTCACTATATGTTA
AACCAGGTGGAACCTCATCAGGAGATGCCACAACTGCTTATGCTAATAGTGTTTTTAACATTTGTCAAGC
TGTCACGGCCAATGTTAATGCACTTTTATCTACTGATGGTAACAAAATTGCCGATAAGTATGTCCGCAAT
TTACAACACAGACTTTATGAGTGTCTCTATAGAAATAGAGATGTTGACACAGACTTTGTGAATGAGTTTT
ACGCATATTTGCGTAAACATTTCTCAATGATGATACTCTCTGACGATGCTGTTGTGTGTTTCAATAGCAC
TTATGCATCTCAAGGTCTAGTGGCTAGCATAAAGAACTTTAAGTCAGTTCTTTATTATCAAAACAATGTT
TTTATGTCTGAAGCAAAATGTTGGACTGAGACTGACCTTACTAAAGGACCTCATGAATTTTGCTCTCAAC
ATACAATGCTAGTTAAACAGGGTGATGATTATGTGTACCTTCCTTACCCAGATCCATCAAGAATCCTAGG
GGCCGGCTGTTTTGTAGATGATATCGTAAAAACAGATGGTACACTTATGATTGAACGGTTCGTGTCTTTA
GCTATAGATGCTTACCCACTTACTAAACATCCTAATCAGGAGTATGCTGATGTCTTTCATTTGTACTTAC
AATACATAAGAAAGCTACATGATGAGTTAACAGGACACATGTTAGACATGTATTCTGTTATGCTTACTAA
TGATAACACTTCAAGGTATTGGGAACCTGAGTTTTATGAGGCTATGTACACACCGCATACAGTCTTAGAA
AACCTTTACTTTCAGTCGGGGAAACCTATACCCAATCCACTTCTCGGCTTAGATTCTACCTAAGGATCCG
CAGGCCTCTGCTAGCTTGACTGACTGAGATACAGCGTACCTTCAGCTCACAGACATGATAAGATACATTG
ATGAGTTTGGACAAACCACAACTAGAATGCAGTGAAAAAAATGCTTTATTTGTGAAATTTGTGATGCTAT
TGCTTTATTTGTAACCATTATAAGCTGCAATAAACAAGTTAACAACAACAATTGCATTCATTTTATGTTT
CAGGTTCAGGGGGAGGTGTGGGAGGTTTTTTAAAGCAAGTAAAACCTCTACAAATGTGGTATTGGCCCAT
CTCTATCGGTATCGTAGCATAACCCCTTGGGGCCTCTAAACGGGTCTTGAGGGGTTTTTTGTGCCCCTCG
GGCCGGATTGCTATCTACCGGCATTGGCGCAGAAAAAAATGCCTGATGCGACGCTGCGCGTCTTATACTC
CCACATATGCCAGATTCAGCAACGGATACGGCTTCCCCAACTTGCCCACTTCCATACGTGTCCTCCTTAC
CAGAAATTTATCCTTAAGGTCGTCAGCTATCCTGCAGGCGATCTCTCGATTTCGATCAAGACATTCCTTT
AATGGTCTTTTCTGGACACCACTAGGGGTCAGAAGTAGTTCATCAAACTTTCTTCCCTCCCTAATCTCAT
TGGTTACCTTGGGCTATCGAAACTTAATTAACCAGTCAAGTCAGCTACTTGGCGAGATCGACTTGTCTGG
GTTTCGACTACGCTCAGAATTGCGTCAGTCAAGTTCGATCTGGTCCTTGCTATTGCACCCGTTCTCCGAT
TACGAGTTTCATTTAAATCATGTGAGCAAAAGGCCAGCAAAAGGCCAGGAACCGTAAAAAGGCCGCGTTG
CTGGCGTTTTTCCATAGGCTCCGCCCCCCTGACGAGCATCACAAAAATCGACGCTCAAGTCAGAGGTGGC
GAAACCCGACAGGACTATAAAGATACCAGGCGTTTCCCCCTGGAAGCTCCCTCGTGCGCTCTCCTGTTCC
GACCCTGCCGCTTACCGGATACCTGTCCGCCTTTCTCCCTTCGGGAAGCGTGGCGCTTTCTCATAGCTCA
CGCTGTAGGTATCTCAGTTCGGTGTAGGTCGTTCGCTCCAAGCTGGGCTGTGTGCACGAACCCCCCGTTC
AGCCCGACCGCTGCGCCTTATCCGGTAACTATCGTCTTGAGTCCAACCCGGTAAGACACGACTTATCGCC
ACTGGCAGCAGCCACTGGTAACAGGATTAGCAGAGCGAGGTATGTAGGCGGTGCTACAGAGTTCTTGAAG
TGGTGGCCTAACTACGGCTACACTAGAAGAACAGTATTTGGTATCTGCGCTCTGCTGAAGCCAGTTACCT
TCGGAAAAAGAGTTGGTAGCTCTTGATCCGGCAAACAAACCACCGCTGGTAGCGGTGGTTTTTTTGTTTG
CAAGCAGCAGATTACGCGCAGAAAAAAAGGATCTCAAGAAGATCCTTTGATCTTTTCTACGGGGTCTGAC
GCTCAGTGGAACGAAAACTCACGTTAAGGGATTTTGGTCATGAGATTATCAAAAAGGATCTTCACCTAGA
TCCTTTTAAATTAAAAATGAAGTTTTAAATCAATCTAAAGTATATATGAGTAAACTTGGTCTGACAGTTA
CCAATGCTTAATCAGTGAGGCACCTATCTCAGCGATCTGTCTATTTCGTTCATCCATAGTTGCATTTAAA
TTTCCGAACTCTCCAAGGCCCTCGTCGGAAAATCTTCAAACCTTTCGTCCGATCCATCTTGCAGGCTACC
TCTCGAACGAACTATCGCAAGTCTCTTGGCCGGCCTTGCGCCTTGGCTATTGCTTGGCAGCGCCTATCGC
CAGGTATTACTCCAATCCCGAATATCCGAGATCGGGATCACCCGAGAGAAGTTCAACCTACATCCTCAAT
CCCGATCTATCCGAGATCCGAGGAATATCGAAATCGGGGCGCGCCTGGCCTCCGCGCCGGGTTTTGGCGC
CTCCCGCGGGCGCCCCCCTCGTCACGGCGAGCGCTGCCACGTCAGACGAAGGGCGCAGGAGCGTCCTGAT
CCTTCCGCCCGGACGCTCAGGACAGCGGCCCGCTGCTCATAAGACTCGGCCTTAGAACCCCAGTATCAGC
AGAAGGACATTTTAGGACGGGACTTGGGTGACTCTAGGGCACTGGTTTTCTTTCCAGAGAGCGGAACAGG
CGAGGAAAAGTAGTCCCTTCTCGGCGATTCTGCGGAGGGATCTCCGTGGGGCGGTGAACGCCGATGATTA
TATAAGGACGCGCCGGGTGTGGCACAGCTAGTTCCGTCGCAGCCGGGATTTGGGTCGCGGTTCTTGTTTG
TGGATCGCTGTGATCGTCACTTGGTGAGTAGCGGGCTGCTGGGCTGGCCGGGGCTTTCGTGGCCGCCGGG
CCGCTCGGTGGGACGGAAGCGTGTGGAGAGACCGCCAAGGGCTGTAGTCTGGGTCCGCGAGCAAGGTTGC
CCTGAACTGGGGGTTGGGGGGAGCGCAGCAAAATGGCGGCTGTTCCCGAGTCTTGAATGGAAGACGCTTG
TGAGGCGGGCTGTGAGGTCGTTGAAACAAGGTGGGGGGCATGGTGGGCGGCAAGAACCCAAGGTCTTGAG
CCCTTCGCTAATGCGGGAAAGCTCTTATTCGGGTGAGATGGGCTGGGCACCATCTGGGGACCCTGACGTG
AAGTTTGTCACTGACTGGAGAACTCGGTTTGTCGTCTGTTGCGGGGGCGGCAGTTATGGCGGTGCCGTTG
GGCAGTGCACCCGTACCTTTGGGAGCGCGCGCCCTCGTCGTGTCGTGACGTCACCCGTTCTGTTGGCTTA
TAATGCAGGGTGGGGCCACCTGCCGGTAGGTGTGCGGTAGGCTTTTCTCCGTCGCAGGACGCAGGGTTCG
GGCCTAGGGTAGGCTCTCCTGAATCGACAGGCGCCGGACCTCTGGTGAGGGGAGGGATAAGTGAGGCGTC
AGTTTCTTTGGTCGGTTTTATGTACCTATCTTCTTAAGTAGCTGAAGCTCCGGTTTTGAACTATGCGCTC
GGGGTTGGCGAGTGTGTTTTGTGAAGTTTTTTAGGCACCTTTTGAAATGTAATCATTTGGGTCAATATGT
AATTTTCAGTGTTAGACTTGTAAATTGTCCGCTAAATTCTGGCCGTTTTTGGCTTTTTTGTTAGACAACA
TGGGTAAAAAGCCTGAACTCACCGCGACGTCTGTCGAGAAGTTTCTGATCGAAAAGTTCGACAGCGTCTC
CGACCTGATGCAGCTCTCGGAGGGCGAAGAATCTCGTGCTTTCAGCTTCGATGTAGGAGGGCGTGGATAT
GTCCTGCGGGTAAATAGCTGCGCCGATGGTTTCTACAAAGATCGTTATGTTTATCGGCACTTTGCATCCG
CCGCGCTCCCGATTCCGGAAGTGCTTGACATTGGGGAGTTCAGCGAGAGCCTGACCTATTGCATCTCCCG
CCGTGCACAGGGTGTCACGTTGCAAGACCTGCCTGAAACCGAACTGCCCGCTGTTCTGCAGCCGGTCGCG
GAGGCAATGGATGCCATCGCTGCCGCCGATCTTAGCCAGACGAGCGGGTTCGGCCCATTCGGACCGCAAG
GAATCGGTCAATACACTACATGGCGTGATTTCATATGCGCGATTGCTGATCCCCATGTGTATCACTGGCA
AACTGTGATGGACGACACCGTCAGTGCGTCCGTCGCGCAGGCTCTCGATGAGCTGATGCTTTGGGCCGAG
GACTGCCCCGAAGTCCGGCACCTCGTGCACGCGGATTTCGGCTCCAACAATGTCCTGACGGACAATGGCC
GCATAACAGCGGTCATTGACTGGAGCGAGGCGATGTTCGGGGATTCCCAATACGAGGTCGCCAACATCTT
CTTCTGGAGGCCGTGGTTGGCTTGTATGGAGCAGCAGACGCGCTACTTCGAGCGGAGGCATCCGGAGCTT
GCAGGATCGCCCCGGCTCCGGGCGTATATGCTCCGCATTGGTCTTGACCAACTCTATCAGAGCTTGGTTG
ACGGCAATTTCGATGATGCAGCTTGGGCGCAGGGTCGATGCGACGCAATCGTCCGATCCGGAGCCGGGAC
TGTCGGGCGTACACAAATCGCCCGCAGAAGCGCCGCCGTCTGGACCGATGGCTGTGTAGAAGTACTCGCC
GATAGTGGAAACCGACGCCCCAGCACTCGTCCGAGGGCAAAGGAATAAGCTAGTATGTAAGCCTAGTCTT
AGATAATAAAATCGCTATCCATCGAAGATGGATGTGTGTTGGTTTTTTGTGTGTGTAACGCTAGGCGCGC
CTGGTGTACCGAGAACGATCCTCTCAGTGCGAGTCTCGACGATCCATATCGTTGCTTGGCAGTCAGCCAG
TCGGAATCCAGCTTGGGACCCAGGAAGTCCAATCGTCAGATATTGTACTCAAGCCTGGTCACGGCAGCGT
ACCGATCTGTTTAAACCTAGATATTGATAGTCTGATCGGTCAACGTATAATCGAGTCCTAGCTTTTGCAA
ACATCTATCAAGAGACAGGATCAGCAGGAGGCTTTCGCATGAGTATTCAACATTTCCGTGTCGCCCTTAT
TCCCTTTTTTGCGGCATTTTGCCTTCCTGTTTTTGCTCACCCAGAAACGCTGGTGAAAGTAAAAGATGCT
GAAGATCAGTTGGGTGCGCGAGTGGGTTACATCGAACTGGATCTCAACAGCGGTAAGATCCTTGAGAGTT
TTCGCCCCGAAGAACGCTTTCCAATGATGAGCACTTTTAAAGTTCTGCTATGTGGCGCGGTATTATCCCG
TATTGACGCCGGGCAAGAGCAACTCGGTCGCCGCATACACTATTCTCAGAATGACTTGGTTGAGTATTCA
CCAGTCACAGAAAAGCATCTTACGGATGGCATGACAGTAAGAGAATTATGCAGTGCTGCCATAACCATGA
GTGATAACACTGCGGCCAACTTACTTCTGACAACGATTGGAGGACCGAAGGAGCTAACCGCTTTTTTGCA
CAACATGGGGGATCATGTAACTCGCCTTGATCGTTGGGAACCGGAGCTGAATGAAGCCATACCAAACGAC
GAGCGTGACACCACGATGCCTGTAGCAATGGCAACAACCTTGCGTAAACTATTAACTGGCGAACTACTTA
CTCTAGCTTCCCGGCAACAGTTGATAGACTGGATGGAGGCGGATAAAGTTGCAGGACCACTTCTGCGCTC
GGCCCTTCCGGCTGGCTGGTTTATTGCTGATAAATCTGGAGCCGGTGAGCGTGGGTCTCGCGGTATCATT
GCAGCACTGGGGCCAGATGGTAAGCCCTCCCGTATCGTAGTTATCTACACGACGGGGAGTCAGGCAACTA
TGGATGAACGAAATAGACAGATCGCTGAGATAGGTGCCTCACTGATTAAGCATTGGTAACCGATTCTAGG
TGCATTGGCGCAGAAAAAAATGCCTGATGCGACGCTGCGCGTCTTATACTCCCACATATGCCAGATTCAG
CAACGGATACGGCTTCCCCAACTTGCCCACTTCCATACGTGTCCTCCTTACCAGAAATTTATCCTTAAGA
TCGTTTAAACTCGACTCTGGCTCTATCGAATCTCCGTCGTTTCGAGCTTACGCGAACAGCCGTGGCGCTC
ATTTGCTCGTCGGGCATCGAATCTCGTCAGCTATCGTCAGCTTACCTTTTTGGCAGCGATCGCGGCTCCC
GACATCTTGGACCATTAGCTCCACAGGTATCTTCTTCCCTCTAGTGGTCATAACAGCAGCTTCAGCTACC
TCTCAATTCAAAAAACCCCTCAAGACCCGTTTAGAGGCCCCAAGGGGTTATGCTATCAATCGTTGCGTTA
CACACACAAAAAACCAACACACATCCATCTTCGATGGATAGCGATTTTATTATCTAACTGCTGATCGAGT
GTAGCCAGATCTAGTAATCAATTACGGGGTCATTAGTTCATAGCCCATATATGGAGTTCCGCGTTACATA
ACTTACGGTAAATGGCCCGCCTGGCTGACCGCCCAACGACCCCCGCCCATTGACGTCAATAATGACGTAT
GTTCCCATAGTAACGCCAATAGGGACTTTCCATTGACGTCAATGGGTGGAGTATTTACGGTAAACTGCCC
ACTTGGCAGTACATCAAGTGTATCATATGCCAAGTACGCCCCCTATTGACGTCAATGACGGTAAATGGCC
CGCCTGGCATTATGCCCAGTACATGACCTTATGGGACTTTCCTACTTGGCAGTACATCTACGTATTAGTC
ATCGCTATTACCATGCTGATGCGGTTTTGGCAGTACATCAATGGGCGTGGATAGCGGTTTGACTCACGGG
GATTTCCAAGTCTCCACCCCATTGACGTCAATGGGAGTTTGTTTTGGCACCAAAATCAACGGGACTTTCC
AAAATGTCGTAACAACTCCGCCCCATTGACGCAAATGGGCGGTAGGCGTGTACGGTGGGAGGTCTATATA
AGCAGAGCTGGTTTAGTGAACCGTCAGATCAGATCTTTGTCGATCCTACCATCCACTCGACACACCCGCC
AGCGGCCGC
